Addgene plasmid #191045: pEY41
Purpose: dat-1 fluorescent neural reporter driving nuclear mNeptune2.5 expression (refer to NeuroPAL paper for expression)
Depositing lab: Oliver Hobert & Eviatar Yemini. Depositing organization: Columbia University. Publication: NeuroPAL: A Multicolor Atlas for Whole-Brain Neuronal Identification in C. elegans. Yemini E, Lin A, Nejatbakhsh A, Varol E, Sun R, Mena GE, Samuel ADT, Paninski L, Venkatachalam V, Hobert O. Cell. 2021 Jan 7;184(1):272-288.e11. doi: 10.1016/j.cell.2020.12.012. Epub 2020 Dec 29. PubMed 33378642.
Backbone
  Vector backbone: pPD95.62
  Vector type: Worm Expression
Growth in bacteria
  Bacterial resistance: Ampicillin, 100 μg/mL
  Growth temperature: 37°C
  Growth strain: DH5alpha
  Copy number: Unknown
Gene/Insert
  Gene/Insert name: dat-1
  Species: C. elegans (nematode)
  Mutation: None
  Entrez Gene: dat-1 (a.k.a. CELE_T23G5.5)
  Cloning method: Gibson Cloning
Terms and licenses: Academic/Nonprofit Terms; Industry Terms: Not Available to Industry
How to cite: pEY41 was a gift from Oliver Hobert & Eviatar Yemini (Addgene plasmid # 191045 ; http://n2t.net/addgene:191045 ; RRID:Addgene_191045)
