[The description below was written by a language model from this plasmid's Addgene catalogue record and pLannotate feature annotations shown in this document.]
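Description:
pEY41 is a C. elegans expression plasmid built on the pPD95.62 backbone, one of the Fire-lab worm reporter vectors, and assembled by Gibson cloning. It is one of the reporter constructs associated with the NeuroPAL multicolor atlas for whole-brain neuronal identification. In E. coli it is maintained through a high-copy ColE1/pUC-type origin and selected with ampicillin via the bla (AmpR) gene and its own promoter. The remaining bacterial annotations (fragments of lacZα, lacI, rop and bom, the CAP site, lac promoter and operator, and a remnant of the pUC multiple cloning site) are vestiges of the cloning-vector lineage and have no role in the worm.

The payload is a transcriptional reporter in which regulatory sequence from dat-1, the C. elegans dopamine transporter gene, drives the far-red fluorescent protein mNeptune2.5. The dat-1 sequence is not itself annotated in the 5,035 nt feature table; it presumably lies in the unannotated stretch upstream of the fluorophore, though the record does not give its boundaries or length. A short match to worm-optimized GFP sits immediately before the mNeptune2.5 coding sequence, probably leftover leader sequence from the parental GFP vector. The catalogue entry describes expression as nuclear, but no nuclear localization signal is annotated, so how that targeting is achieved is not stated. No 3' UTR is annotated either; a fragment matching aex-5 lies downstream of the reporter, and its role is not explained by the record.

The construct is intended for transgenesis in worms to label dat-1-expressing neurons with a nuclear far-red signal, contributing one color channel to combinatorial neuron identification. The record defers to the NeuroPAL publication for the exact expression pattern.
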