Features (pLannotate 1.2.2; 14 found; start..end, strand, type, name):
    152..169     -  misc_feature   MCS (fragment): pUC18/19 multiple cloning site
    660..678     -  CDS            lacZα (fragment): LacZα fragment of β-galactosidase; lacZ fragment
    833..883     +  CDS            mEGFP (fragment): monomeric enhanced GFP, optimized with synthetic introns for expression in C. elegans
    890..1720    +  CDS            mNeptune2.5: mNeptune2.5 is a basic (constitutively fluorescent) red fluorescent protein published in 2014, derived from Entacmaea quadricolor. It is reported to be a rapidly-maturing monomer with moderate acid sensitivity.
   2317..2469    +  CDS            aex-5 (fragment): AEX5_CAEEL - Also known as kpc-3 From Caenorhabditis elegans.
   2597..2632    +  CDS            rop (fragment): Rop protein, which maintains plasmids at low copy number; rop
   2734..2833    +  misc_feature   bom (fragment): basis of mobility region from pBR322
   2931..3035    +  promoter       AmpR promoter: bla
   3036..3896    +  CDS            AmpR: β-lactamase; bla; confers resistance to ampicillin, carbenicillin, and related antibiotics
   4067..4655    +  rep_origin     ori: high-copy-number ColE1/pMB1/pBR322/pUC origin of replication
   4838..4930    +  CDS            lacI (fragment): lac repressor; lacI; The lac repressor binds to the lac operator to inhibit transcription in E. coli. This inhibition can be relieved by adding lactose or isopropyl-β-D-thiogalactopyranoside (IPTG).
   4943..4964    +  protein_bind   CAP binding site: CAP binding activates transcription in the presence of cAMP. E. coli catabolite activator protein
   4979..5009    +  promoter       lac promoter: promoter for the E. coli lac operon
   5017..5033    +  protein_bind   lac operator: The lac repressor binds to the lac operator to inhibit transcription in E. coli. This inhibition can be relieved by adding lactose or isopropyl-β-D-thiogalactopyranoside (IPTG). lac repressor encoded by lacI
>Addgene plasmid #191045 | pEY41 | addgene full sequence | sequence record 376045 | Addgene NGS Result
TCACACAGGAAACAGCTATGACCATGATTACGCCAAGCTGTAAGTTTAAACATGATCTTACTAACTAACT
ATTCTCATTTAAATTTTCAGAGCTTAAAAATGGCTGAAATCACTCACAACGATGGATACGCTAACAACTT
GGAAATGAAATAAGCTTGCATGCCTGCAGCCTATTCCAGTATGACCCCTTTGAAGCAGATATAATCGCAC
AAACATATACACATAGCTCGGATAAATGTAGAAAAAGAAGAAAAGAAGTATAAGTAGATAGATGCTTTCC
GGCAATTATCCACCGCACCGTAGTCTTCACCAACTGAGACTGCGTCGTTAGGAGACGCCGACATGATTCA
GAAGCAGAATTTGGAAGAAAAACGACGATGATATTGAGGCTGGCACACATACACCGGAATATTCGACATG
CCACCACATCTAGATTCCAAGGCAATCTCTACCTCTTCCCATTCTTTCGGTTTTTTTGTTCTGACAAGAA
AAGTGGATAGCTACGGGCTCAATGAGCTGATTTTATTTTTAAATATCTTAAAACTATACTAGATTCATGT
GTTTTCAGGGACCCGGGATTGGCCAAAGGACCCAAAGGTATGTTTCGAATGATACTAACATAACATAGAA
CATTTTCAGGAGGACCCTTGGAGGGTACCGGTTTTCCCAGTCACGACGCGTGGTACCGAGCTCAGAAAAA
ATGACCGCTCCAAAGAAGAAACGCAAAGTACCGAGCTCAGAAAAAATGACGGCACCTAAAAAGAAACGCA
AAGTACCGGTCGCCGAGAAGACAGCCCCAAAAAAGAAGCGTAAAGTTCCACGCGTCATGGGAGTAAGTTT
AAACAGTTCGGTACTAACTAACCATACATATTTAAATTTTCAGCGCGCTGTCTCCAAGGGAGAGGAGCTC
ATCAAGGAGAACATGCACACCAAGCTCTACATGGAGGGAACCGTCAACAACCACCACTTCAAGTGCACCC
ACGAAGGGGAGGGCAAGCCCTACGAGGGCACCCAGACCAACAGGATTAAGGTGGTGGAGGGAGGCCCCCT
GCCGTTCGCATTCGACATCCTGGCCACCTGCTTTATGTACGGGAGCAAGACCTTCATCAACCACACCCAA
GGAATCCCAGACTTCTTCAAGCAATCCTTCGTAAGTTTAAACATGATTTTACTAACTAACTAATCTGATT
TAAATTTTCAGCCTGAGGGCTTCACATGGGAGAGAGTCACCACATACGAAGACGGGGGCGTGCTTACCGT
TACCCAGGACACCAGCCTCCAGGACGGCTGCTTGATCTACAACGTCAAGCTCAGAGGGGTGAACTTCCCA
TCCAACGGCCCTGTGATGCAGAAGAAAACACTCGGCTGGGAGGCCAGTACCGAGACCCTGTACCCCGCTG
ACGGCGGCCTGGAAGGCAGATGCGACATGGCCCTGAAGCTCGTGGGCGGGGGCCACCTGCACTGCAACCT
GAAGACCACATACAGATCCAAGAAACCCGCTAAGAACCTCAAGATGCCAGGAGTAAGTTTAAACATATAT
ATACTAACTAACCCTGATTATTTAAATTTTCAGGTCTACTTTGTGGACCGCAGACTGGAAAGAATCAAGG
AGGCCGACAATGAGACCTACGTCGAGCAGCACGAGGTGGCTGTGGCCAGATACTGCGACCTCCCTAGCAA
ACTGGGGCACAAACTTAATGGCATGGACGAGCTGTACAAGTAAGCGCCGGTCGCTACCATTACCAACTTG
TCTGGTGTCAAAAATAATAGGGGCCGCTGTCATCAGAGTAAGTTTAAACTGAGTTCTACTAACTAACGAG
TAATATTTAAATTTTCAGCATCTCGCGCCCGTGCCTCTGACTTCTAAGTCCAATTACTCTTCAACATCCC
TACATGCTCTTTCTCCCTGTGCTCCCACCCCCTATTTTTGTTATTATCAAAAAACTTCTCTTAATTTCTT
TGTTTTTTAGCTTCTTTTAAGTCACCTCTAACAATGAAATTGTGTAGATTCAAAAATAGAATTAATTCGT
AATAAAAAGTCGAAAAAAATTGTGCTCCCTCCCCCCATTAATAATAATTCTATCCCAAAATCTACACAAT
GTTCTGTGTACACTTCTTATGTTTTTTACTTCTGATAAATTTTTTTGAAACATCATAGAAAAAACCGCAC
ACAAAATACCTTATCATATGTTACGTTTCAGTTTATGACCGCAATTTTTATTTCTTCGCACGTCTGGGCC
TCTCATGACGTCAAATCATGCTCATCGTGAAAAAGTTTTGGAGTATTTTTGGAATTTTTCAATCAAGTGA
AAGTTTATGAAATTAATTTTCCTGCTTTTGCTTTTTGGGGTTTCCCCTATTGTTTGTCAAGATTTCGAGG
ACGGCGTTTTTCTTGCTAAAATCACAAGTATTGATGAGCACGATGCAAGAAAGATCGGAAGAAGGTTTGG
GTTTGAGGCTCAGTGGAAGGTGAGTAGAAGTTGATAATTTGAAAGTGGAGTAGTGTCTATGGGGTTTTTG
CCTTAAATGACAGAATACATTCCCAATATACCAAACATAACTGTTTCCTACTAGTCGGCCGTACGGGCCC
TTTCGTCTCGCGCGTTTCGGTGATGACGGTGAAAACCTCTGACACATGCAGCTCCCGGAGACGGTCACAG
CTTGTCTGTAAGCGGATGCCGGGAGCAGACAAGCCCGTCAGGGCGCGTCAGCGGGTGTTGGCGGGTGTCG
GGGCTGGCTTAACTATGCGGCATCAGAGCAGATTGTACTGAGAGTGCACCATATGCGGTGTGAAATACCG
CACAGATGCGTAAGGAGAAAATACCGCATCAGGCGGCCTTAAGGGCCTCGTGATACGCCTATTTTTATAG
GTTAATGTCATGATAATAATGGTTTCTTAGACGTCAGGTGGCACTTTTCGGGGAAATGTGCGCGGAACCC
CTATTTGTTTATTTTTCTAAATACATTCAAATATGTATCCGCTCATGAGACAATAACCCTGATAAATGCT
TCAATAATATTGAAAAAGGAAGAGTATGAGTATTCAACATTTCCGTGTCGCCCTTATTCCCTTTTTTGCG
GCATTTTGCCTTCCTGTTTTTGCTCACCCAGAAACGCTGGTGAAAGTAAAAGATGCTGAAGATCAGTTGG
GTGCACGAGTGGGTTACATCGAACTGGATCTCAACAGCGGTAAGATCCTTGAGAGTTTTCGCCCCGAAGA
ACGTTTTCCAATGATGAGCACTTTTAAAGTTCTGCTATGTGGCGCGGTATTATCCCGTATTGACGCCGGG
CAAGAGCAACTCGGTCGCCGCATACACTATTCTCAGAATGACTTGGTTGAGTACTCACCAGTCACAGAAA
AGCATCTTACGGATGGCATGACAGTAAGAGAATTATGCAGTGCTGCCATAACCATGAGTGATAACACTGC
GGCCAACTTACTTCTGACAACGATCGGAGGACCGAAGGAGCTAACCGCTTTTTTGCACAACATGGGGGAT
CATGTAACTCGCCTTGATCGTTGGGAACCGGAGCTGAATGAAGCCATACCAAACGACGAGCGTGACACCA
CGATGCCTGTAGCAATGGCAACAACGTTGCGCAAACTATTAACTGGCGAACTACTTACTCTAGCTTCCCG
GCAACAATTAATAGACTGGATGGAGGCGGATAAAGTTGCAGGACCACTTCTGCGCTCGGCCCTTCCGGCT
GGCTGGTTTATTGCTGATAAATCTGGAGCCGGTGAGCGTGGGTCTCGCGGTATCATTGCAGCACTGGGGC
CAGATGGTAAGCCCTCCCGTATCGTAGTTATCTACACGACGGGGAGTCAGGCAACTATGGATGAACGAAA
TAGACAGATCGCTGAGATAGGTGCCTCACTGATTAAGCATTGGTAACTGTCAGACCAAGTTTACTCATAT
ATACTTTAGATTGATTTAAAACTTCATTTTTAATTTAAAAGGATCTAGGTGAAGATCCTTTTTGATAATC
TCATGACCAAAATCCCTTAACGTGAGTTTTCGTTCCACTGAGCGTCAGACCCCGTAGAAAAGATCAAAGG
ATCTTCTTGAGATCCTTTTTTTCTGCGCGTAATCTGCTGCTTGCAAACAAAAAAACCACCGCTACCAGCG
GTGGTTTGTTTGCCGGATCAAGAGCTACCAACTCTTTTTCCGAAGGTAACTGGCTTCAGCAGAGCGCAGA
TACCAAATACTGTTCTTCTAGTGTAGCCGTAGTTAGGCCACCACTTCAAGAACTCTGTAGCACCGCCTAC
ATACCTCGCTCTGCTAATCCTGTTACCAGTGGCTGCTGCCAGTGGCGATAAGTCGTGTCTTACCGGGTTG
GACTCAAGACGATAGTTACCGGATAAGGCGCAGCGGTCGGGCTGAACGGGGGGTTCGTGCACACAGCCCA
GCTTGGAGCGAACGACCTACACCGAACTGAGATACCTACAGCGTGAGCTATGAGAAAGCGCCACGCTTCC
CGAAGGGAGAAAGGCGGACAGGTATCCGGTAAGCGGCAGGGTCGGAACAGGAGAGCGCACGAGGGAGCTT
CCAGGGGGAAACGCCTGGTATCTTTATAGTCCTGTCGGGTTTCGCCACCTCTGACTTGAGCGTCGATTTT
TGTGATGCTCGTCAGGGGGGCGGAGCCTATGGAAAAACGCCAGCAACGCGGCCTTTTTACGGTTCCTGGC
CTTTTGCTGGCCTTTTGCTCACATGTTCTTTCCTGCGTTATCCCCTGATTCTGTGGATAACCGTATTACC
GCCTTTGAGTGAGCTGATACCGCTCGCCGCAGCCGAACGACCGAGCGCAGCGAGTCAGTGAGCGATGAAG
CGGAAGAGCGCCCAATACGCAAACCGCCTCTCCCCGCGCGTTGGCCGATTCATTAATGCAGCTGGCACGA
CAGGTTTCCCGACTGGAAAGCGGGCAGTGAGCGCAACGCAATTAATGTGAGTTAGCTCACTCATTAGGCA
CCCCAGGCTTTACACTTTATGCTTCCGGCTCGTATGTTGTGTGGAATTGTGAGCGGATAACAATT
